>Addgene plasmid #160354 | pAG365-redFAST | addgene full sequence | sequence record 315339 | Addgene NGS Result
CGTTACATAACTTACGGTAAATGGCCCGCCTGGCTGACCGCCCAACGACCCCCGCCCATTGACGTCAATA
ATGACGTATGTTCCCATAGTAACGCCAATAGGGACTTTCCATTGACGTCAATGGGTGGAGTATTTACGGT
AAACTGCCCACTTGGCAGTACATCAAGTGTATCATATGCCAAGTACGCCCCCTATTGACGTCAATGACGG
TAAATGGCCCGCCTGGCATTATGCCCAGTACATGACCTTATGGGACTTTCCTACTTGGCAGTACATCTAC
GTATTAGTCATCGCTATTACCATGGTGATGCGGTTTTGGCAGTACATCAATGGGCGTGGATAGCGGTTTG
ACTCACGGGGATTTCCAAGTCTCCACCCCATTGACGTCAATGGGAGTTTGTTTTGGCACCAAAATCAACG
GGACTTTCCAAAATGTCGTAACAACTCCGCCCCATTGACGCAAATGGGCGGTAGGCGTGTACGGTGGGAG
GTCTATATAAGCAGAGCTGGTTTAGTGAACCGTCAGATCCGCTAGCGCTACCGGACTCAGATCTGCCACC
ATGGAGCATGTTGCCTTTGGCAGTGAGGACATCGAGAACACTCTGGCCAAAATGGACGACGGACAACTGG
ATGGGTTGGCCTTAGGCGCAATTCAGCTCGATGGTGACGGGAATATCCTGCAGTACAATGCTGCTCAGGG
AGACATCACAGGCGCAGATCCCAAACAGGTGATTGGGAAGAACTTCTTCAAGGATGTTGCACCTGGAACG
GATTCTCCCGAGTTTTACGGCAAATTCAAGGTAGGCGTAGCGTCAGGGAATCTGAACACCATGTTCGAAT
GGATGATACCGACAAACAGGGGACCAACCAAGGTCAAGGTGCACATGAAGAAAGCCCTTTCCGGTGACAG
CTATTGGGTCTTTGTGAAACGGGTGGGATCCGAACAAAAGCTTATTTCTGAAGAGGACTTGTAATAGGCG
GCCGCGACTCTAGATCATAATCAGCCATACCACATTTGTAGAGGTTTTACTTGCTTTAAAAAACCTCCCA
CACCTCCCCCTGAACCTGAAACATAAAATGAATGCAATTGTTGTTGTTAACTTGTTTATTGCAGCTTATA
ATGGTTACAAATAAAGCAATAGCATCACAAATTTCACAAATAAAGCATTTTTTTCACTGCATTCTAGTTG
TGGTTTGTCCAAACTCATCAATGTATCTTAAGGCGTAAATTGTAAGCGTTAATATTTTGTTAAAATTCGC
GTTAAATTTTTGTTAAATCAGCTCATTTTTTAACCAATAGGCCGAAATCGGCAAAATCCCTTATAAATCA
AAAGAATAGACCGAGATAGGGT
[37 nt withheld, positions 1353-1389]
AAAGAACGTGGACTCCAACGTCAAAGG
[49 nt withheld, positions 1417-1465]
T
[91 nt withheld, positions 1467-1557]
G
[124 nt withheld, positions 1559-1682]
CAGGTGGCACTTTTCGGGGAAATGTGCGCGGAACCCCTATTTGTTTATTTTTCTAAATACATTCAAATAT
GTATCCGCTCATGAGACAATAACCCTGATAAATGCTTCAATAATATTGAAAAAGGAAGAGTCCTGAGGCG
GAAAGAACCAGCTGTGGAATGTGTGTCAGTTAGGGTGTGGAAAGTCCCCAGGCTCCCCAGCAGGCAGAAG
TATGCAAAGCATGCATCTCAATTAGTCAGCAACCAGGTGTGGAAAGTCCCCAGGCTCCCCAGCAGGCAGA
AGTATGCAAAGCATGCATCTCAATTAGTCAGCAACCATAGTCCCGCCCCTAACTCCGCCCATCCCGCCCC
TAACTCCGCCCAGTTCCGCCCATTCTCCGCCCCATGGCTGACTAATTTTTTTTATTTATGCAGAGGCCGA
GGCCGCCTCGGCCTCTGAGCTATTCCAGAAGTAGTGAGGAGGCTTTTTTGGAGGCCTAGGCTTTTGCAAA
GATCGATCAAGAGACAGGATGAGGATCGTTTCGCATGATTGAACAAGATGGATTGCACGCAGGTTCTCCG
GCCGCTTGGGTGGAGAGGCTATTCGGCTATGACTGGGCACAACAGACAATCGGCTGCTCTGATGCCGCCG
TGTTCCGGCTGTCAGCGCAGGGGCGCCCGGTTCTTTTTGTCAAGACCGACCTGTCCGGTGCCCTGAATGA
ACTGCAAGACGAGGCAGCGCGGCTATCGTGGCTGGCCACGACGGGCGTTCCTTGCGCAGCTGTGCTCGAC
GTTGTCACTGAAGCGGGAAGGGACTGGCTGCTATTGGGCGAAGTGCCGGGGCAGGATCTCCTGTCATCTC
ACCTTGCTCCTGCCGAGAAAGTATCCATCATGGCTGATGCAATGCGGCGGCTGCATACGCTTGATCCGGC
TACCTGCCCATTCGACCACCAAGCGAAACATCGCATCGAGCGAGCACGTACTCGGATGGAAGCCGGTCTT
GTCGATCAGGATGATCTGGACGAAGAGCATCAGGGGCTCGCGCCAGCCGAACTGTTCGCCAGGCTCAAGG
CGAGCATGCCCGACGGCGAGGATCTCGTCGTGACCCATGGCGATGCCTGCTTGCCGAATATCATGGTGGA
AAATGGCCGCTTTTCTGGATTCATCGACTGTGGCCGGCTGGGTGTGGCGGACCGCTATCAGGACATAGCG
TTGGCTACCCGTGATATTGCTGAAGAGCTTGGCGGCGAATGGGCTGACCGCTTCCTCGTGCTTTACGGTA
TCGCCGCTCCCGATTCGCAGCGCATCGCCTTCTATCGCCTTCTTGACGAGTTCTTCTGAGCGGGACTCTG
GGGTTCGAAATGACCGACCAAGCGACGCCCAACCTGCCATCACGAGATTTCGATTCCACCGCCGCCTTCT
ATGAAAGGTTGGGCTTCGGAATCGTTTTCCGGGACGCCGGCTGGATGATCCTCCAGCGCGGGGATCTCAT
GCTGGAGTTCTTCGCCCACCCTAGGGGGAGGCTAACTGAAACACGGAAGGAGACAATACCGGAAGGAACC
CGCGCTATGACGGCAATAAAAAGACAGAATAAAACGCACGGTGTTGGGTCGTTTGTTCATAAACGCGGGG
TTCGGTCCCAGGGCTGGCACTCTGTCGATACCCCACCGAGACCCCATTGGGGCCAATACGCCCGCGTTTC
TTCCTTTTCCCCACCCCACCCCCCAAGTTCGGGTGAAGGCCCAGGGCTCGCAGCCAACGTCGGGGCGGCA
GGCCCTGCCATAGCCTCAGGTTACTCATATATACTTTAGATTGATTTAAAACTTCATTTTTAATTTAAAA
GGATCTAGGTGAAGATCCTTTTTGATAATCTCATGACCAAAATCCCTTAACGTGAGTTTTCGTTCCACTG
AGCGTCAGACCCCGTAGAAAAGATCAAAGGATCTTCTTGAGATCCTTTTTTTCTGCGCGTAATCTGCTGC
TTGCAAACAAAAAAACCACCGCTACCAGCGGTGGTTTGTTTGCCGGATCAAGAGCTACCAACTCTTTTTC
CGAAGGTAACTGGCTTCAGCAGAGCGCAGATACCAAATACTGTTCTTCTAGTGTAGCCGTAGTTAGGCCA
CCACTTCAAGAACTCTGTAGCACCGCCTACATACCTCGCTCTGCTAATCCTGTTACCAGTGGCTGCTGCC
AGTGGCGATAAGTCGTGTCTTACCGGGTTGGACTCAAGACGATAGTTACCGGATAAGGCGCAGCGGTCGG
GCTGAACGGGGGGTTCGTGCACACAGCCCAGCTTGGAGCGAACGACCTACACCGAACTGAGATACCTACA
GCGTGAGCTATGAGAAAGCGCCACGCTTCCCGAAGGGAGAAAGGCGGACAGGTATCCGGTAAGCGGCAGG
GTCGGAACAGGAGAGCGCACGAGGGAGCTTCCAGGGGGAAACGCCTGGTATCTTTATAGTCCTGTCGGGT
TTCGCCACCTCTGACTTGAGCGTCGATTTTTGTGATGCTCGTCAGGGGGGCGGAGCCTATGGAAAAACGC
CAGCAACGCGGCCTTTTTACGGTTCCTGGCCTTTTGCTGGCCTTTTGCTCACATGTTCTTTCCTGCGTTA
TCCCCTGATTCTGTGGATAACCGTATTACCGCCATGCATTAGTTATTAATAGTAATCAATTACGGGGTCA
TTAGTTCATAGCCCATATATGGAGTTCCG
Features (pLannotate 1.2.2; 16 found; start..end, strand, type, name):
      1..304     +  enhancer       CMV enhancer: human cytomegalovirus immediate early enhancer
    305..508     +  promoter       CMV promoter: human cytomegalovirus (CMV) immediate early promoter
    531..554     +  misc_feature   MCS (fragment): multiple cloning site
    561..935     +  CDS            Y-FAST: small protein tag, derived from photoactive yellow protein, that allows in vivo fluorescent labeling by addition of a cell-permeant fluorogen (Plamont et al., 2016)
    945..971     +  CDS            Myc (fragment): Myc (human c-Myc proto-oncogene) epitope tag
    993..1076    +  CDS            large T antigen (fragment): large T antigen from SV40 (simian virus 40)
   1099..1220    +  polyA_signal   SV40 poly(A) signal: SV40 polyadenylation signal
   1254..1682    -  rep_origin     f1 ori (sequence partly withheld): f1 bacteriophage origin of replication; arrow indicates direction of (+) strand synthesis
   1709..1813    +  promoter       AmpR promoter: bla
   1815..2172    +  promoter       SV40 promoter: SV40 enhancer and early promoter
   2207..3001    +  CDS            NeoR/KanR: aminoglycoside phosphotransferase from Tn5; aph(3')-II (or nptII); confers resistance to neomycin, kanamycin, and G418 (Geneticin®)
   3022..3174    +  CDS            ble (fragment): BLE_KLEPN - Experimental evidence at protein level: Swiss-Prot protein existence level 1. Binding protein with a strong affinity to the bleomycin family of antibiotics. Binds to CL990; an antimitotic-antibiotic compound. From Klebsiella pneumoniae.
   3233..3280    +  polyA_signal   HSV TK poly(A) signal: herpes simplex virus thymidine kinase polyadenylation signal (Cole and Stacy, 1985)
   3371..3387    -  polyA_signal   bGH poly(A) signal (fragment): bovine growth hormone polyadenylation signal
   3609..4197    +  rep_origin     ori: high-copy-number ColE1/pMB1/pBR322/pUC origin of replication
   4312..4371    +  enhancer       CMV enhancer (fragment): human cytomegalovirus immediate early enhancer
