[The description below was written by a language model from this plasmid's Addgene catalogue record and pLannotate feature annotations shown in this document.]
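Description:
pAG365-redFAST is a 4,371-nt mammalian expression plasmid that drives expression of redFAST, a synthetic protein tag, in cultured mammalian cells. The catalogue lists the backbone as pIRES, although the feature table does not annotate an IRES element. What is visible is a compact single-cistron layout. The plasmid replicates in E. coli from a high-copy ColE1/pUC-type origin and also carries an f1 phage origin. A single Tn5 aminoglycoside phosphotransferase gene (NeoR/KanR) serves for selection in both hosts. It sits behind tandem bacterial (bla) and SV40 early promoters and ends with an HSV TK polyadenylation signal, so it confers kanamycin resistance in bacteria and G418 resistance in mammalian cells. The short ble, bGH poly(A) and SV40 large T fragments called by the annotation software are most likely backbone remnants or partial matches rather than functional parts.

The expression cassette uses the human CMV immediate-early enhancer and promoter, followed by a residual cloning site, the tag coding sequence, a partial Myc epitope match immediately downstream that suggests a C-terminal Myc tag, and an SV40 polyadenylation signal. The annotation tool labels the open reading frame as Y-FAST, the small photoactive-yellow-protein-derived tag that becomes fluorescent on binding a cell-permeant fluorogen. This is consistent with redFAST being a variant of that scaffold, though the record does not list the distinguishing mutations. The associated publication concerns orthogonal fluorescent chemogenetic reporters for multicolour imaging. The construct therefore appears suited to expressing the unfused redFAST reporter in transfected cells for fluorogen-dependent labelling, for example as a reference or control alongside other FAST variants.
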