Addgene plasmid #160354: pAG365-redFAST
Purpose: Expresses redFAST in mammalian cells
Depositing lab: Arnaud Gautier. Depositing organization: Sorbonne Université. Publication: Orthogonal fluorescent chemogenetic reporters for multicolor imaging. Tebo AG, Moeyaert B, Thauvin M, Carlon-Andres I, Boken D, Volovitch M, Padilla-Parra S, Dedecker P, Vriz S, Gautier A. Nat Chem Biol. 2020 Aug 10. pii: 10.1038/s41589-020-0611-0. doi: 10.1038/s41589-020-0611-0. PubMed 32778846.
Backbone
  Vector backbone: pIRES
  Vector type: Mammalian Expression
  Selectable markers: Neomycin (select with G418)
Growth in bacteria
  Bacterial resistance: Kanamycin, 50 μg/mL
  Growth temperature: 37°C
  Growth strain: DH5alpha
  Copy number: High Copy
Gene/Insert
  Gene/Insert name: redFAST
  Species: Synthetic
Terms and licenses: Academic/Nonprofit Terms; Industry Terms: Not Available to Industry
How to cite: pAG365-redFAST was a gift from Arnaud Gautier (Addgene plasmid # 160354 ; http://n2t.net/addgene:160354 ; RRID:Addgene_160354)
