>Addgene plasmid #160354 | pAG365-redFAST | depositor partial sequence | sequence record 310497 | redFAST
ATGGAGCATGTTGCCTTTGGCAGTGAGGACATCGAGAACACTCTGGCCAAAATGGACGACGGACAACTGG
ATGGGTTGGCCTTAGGCGCAATTCAGCTCGATGGTGACGGGAATATCCTGCAGTACAATGCTGCTCAGGG
AGACATCACAGGCGCAGATCCCAAACAGGTGATTGGGAAGAACTTCTTCAAGGATGTTGCACCTGGAACG
GATTCTCCCGAGTTTTACGGCAAATTCAAGGTAGGCGTAGCGTCAGGGAATCTGAACACCATGTTCGAAT
GGATGATACCGACAAACAGGGGACCAACCAAGGTCAAGGTGCACATGAAGAAAGCCCTTTCCGGTGACAG
CTATTGGGTCTTTGTGAAACGGGTG
